>Addgene plasmid #53048 | pSP64-hKCNQ1 | depositor full sequence | sequence record 82529 | pSP64-hKCNQ1 sequence 5282 bps
CGATTTAGGTGACACTATAGAATACAAGCTTCTCAGG
[2028 nt withheld, positions 38-2065]
TGAGGAGGGGATGGGGCTGGGGGATGGGCCTGAGTGAGAGGGGAGGCCAAGAGTGGCCCCACCTGGCCCT
CTCTGAAGGAGGCCACCTCCTAAAAGGCCCAGAGAGAAGAGCCCCACTCTCAGAGGCCCCAATACCCCAT
GGACCATGCTGTCTGGCACAGCCTGCACTTGGGGGCTCAGCAAGGCCACCTCTTCCTGGCCGGTGTGGGG
GCCCCGTCTCAGGTCTGAGTTGTTACCGGATCCCCGGGCGAGCTCCCAAAAAAAAAAAAAAAAAAAAAAA
AAAAAAACCGAATTCGTAATCATGGTCATAGCTGTTTCCTGTGTGAAATTGTTATCCGCTCACAATTCCA
CACAACATACGAGCCGGAAGCATAAAGTGTAAAGCCTGGGGTGCCTAATGAGTGAGCTAACTCACATTAA
TTGCGTTGCGCTCACTGCCCGCTTTCCAGTCGGGAAACCTGTCGTGCCAGCTGCATTAATGAATCGGCCA
ACGCGCGGGGAGAGGCGGTTTGCGTATTGGGCGCTCTTCCGCTTCCTCGCTCACTGACTCGCTGCGCTCG
GTCGTTCGGCTGCGGCGAGCGGTATCAGCTCACTCAAAGGCGGTAATACGGTTATCCACAGAATCAGGGG
ATAACGCAGGAAAGAACATGTGAGCAAAAGGCCAGCAAAAGGCCAGGAACCGTAAAAAGGCCGCGTTGCT
GGCGTTTTTCCATAGGCTCCGCCCCCCTGACGAGCATCACAAAAATCGACGCTCAAGTCAGAGGTGGCGA
AACCCGACAGGACTATAAAGATACCAGGCGTTTCCCCCTGGAAGCTCCCTCGTGCGCTCTCCTGTTCCGA
CCCTGCCGCTTACCGGATACCTGTCCGCCTTTCTCCCTTCGGGAAGCGTGGCGCTTTCTCATAGCTCACG
CTGTAGGTATCTCAGTTCGGTGTAGGTCGTTCGCTCCAAGCTGGGCTGTGTGCACGAACCCCCCGTTCAG
CCCGACCGCTGCGCCTTATCCGGTAACTATCGTCTTGAGTCCAACCCGGTAAGACACGACTTATCGCCAC
TGGCAGCAGCCACTGGTAACAGGATTAGCAGAGCGAGGTATGTAGGCGGTGCTACAGAGTTCTTGAAGTG
GTGGCCTAACTACGGCTACACTAGAAGGACAGTATTTGGTATCTGCGCTCTGCTGAAGCCAGTTACCTTC
GGAAAAAGAGTTGGTAGCTCTTGATCCGGCAAACAAACCACCGCTGGTAGCGGTGGTTTTTTTGTTTGCA
AGCAGCAGATTACGCGCAGAAAAAAAGGATCTCAAGAAGATCCTTTGATCTTTTCTACGGGGTCTGACGC
TCAGTGGAACGAAAACTCACGTTAAGGGATTTTGGTCATGAGATTATCAAAAAGGATCTTCACCTAGATC
CTTTTAAATTAAAAATGAAGTTTTAAATCAATCTAAAGTATATATGAGTAAACTTGGTCTGACAGTTACC
AATGCTTAATCAGTGAGGCACCTATCTCAGCGATCTGTCTATTTCGTTCATCCATAGTTGCCTGACTCCC
CGTCGTGTAGATAACTACGATACGGGAGGGCTTACCATCTGGCCCCAGTGCTGCAATGATACCGCGAGAC
CCACGCTCACCGGCTCCAGATTTATCAGCAATAAACCAGCCAGCCGGAAGGGCCGAGCGCAGAAGTGGTC
CTGCAACTTTATCCGCCTCCATCCAGTCTATTAATTGTTGCCGGGAAGCTAGAGTAAGTAGTTCGCCAGT
TAATAGTTTGCGCAACGTTGTTGCCATTGCTACAGGCATCGTGGTGTCACGCTCGTCGTTTGGTATGGCT
TCATTCAGCTCCGGTTCCCAACGATCAAGGCGAGTTACATGATCCCCCATGTTGTGCAAAAAAGCGGTTA
GCTCCTTCGGTCCTCCGATCGTTGTCAGAAGTAAGTTGGCCGCAGTGTTATCACTCATGGTTATGGCAGC
ACTGCATAATTCTCTTACTGTCATGCCATCCGTAAGATGCTTTTCTGTGACTGGTGAGTACTCAACCAAG
TCATTCTGAGAATAGTGTATGCGGCGACCGAGTTGCTCTTGCCCGGCGTCAATACGGGATAATACCGCGC
CACATAGCAGAACTTTAAAAGTGCTCATCATTGGAAAACGTTCTTCGGGGCGAAAACTCTCAAGGATCTT
ACCGCTGTTGAGATCCAGTTCGATGTAACCCACTCGTGCACCCAACTGATCTTCAGCATCTTTTACTTTC
ACCAGCGTTTCTGGGTGAGCAAAAACAGGAAGGCAAAATGCCGCAAAAAAGGGAATAAGGGCGACACGGA
AATGTTGAATACTCATACTCTTCCTTTTTCAATATTATTGAAGCATTTATCAGGGTTATTGTCTCATGAG
CGGATACATATTTGAATGTATTTAGAAAAATAAACAAATAGGGGTTCCGCGCACATTTCCCCGAAAAGTG
CCACCTGACGTCTAAGAAACCATTATTATCATGACATTAACCTATAAAAATAGGCGTATCACGAGGCCCT
TTCGTCTCGCGCGTTTCGGTGATGACGGTGAAAACCTCTGACACATGCAGCTCCCGGAGACGGTCACAGC
TTGTCTGTAAGCGGATGCCGGGAGCAGACAAGCCCGTCAGGGCGCGTCAGCGGGTGTTGGCGGGTGTCGG
GGCTGGCTTAACTATGCGGCATCAGAGCAGATTGTACTGAGAGTGCACCATATCGACGCTCTCCCTTATG
CGACTCCTGCATTAGGAAGCAGCCCAGTAGTAGGTTGAGGCCGTTGAGCACCGCCGCCGCAAGGAATGGT
GCATGCAAGGAGATGGCGCCCAACAGTCCCCCGGCCACGGGGCCTGCCACCATACCCACGCCGAAACAAG
CGCTCATGAGCCCGAAGTGGCGAGCCCGATCTTCCCCATCGGTGATGTCGGCGATATAGGCGCCAGCAAC
CGCACCTGTGGCGCCGGTGATGCCGGCCACGATGCGTCCGGCGTAGAGGATCTGGCTAGCGATGACCCTG
CTGATTGGTTCGCTGACCATTTCCGGGTGCGGGACGGCGTTACCAGAAACTCAGAAGGTTCGTCCAACCA
AACCGACTCTGACGGCAGTTTACGAGAGAGATGATAGGGTCTGCTTCAGTAAGCCAGATGCTACACAATT
AGGCTTGTACATATTGTCGTTAGAACGCGGCTACAATTAATACATAACCTTATGTATCATACACATA
Features (pLannotate 1.2.2; 12 found; start..end, strand, type, name):
      3..21      +  promoter       SP6 promoter: promoter for bacteriophage SP6 RNA polymerase
     38..2065    +  CDS            KCNQ1 (sequence withheld): KCNQ1_HUMAN - Also known as KCNA8 From Homo sapiens (Human).
   2394..2410    -  protein_bind   lac operator: The lac repressor binds to the lac operator to inhibit transcription in E. coli. This inhibition can be relieved by adding lactose or isopropyl-β-D-thiogalactopyranoside (IPTG). lac repressor encoded by lacI
   2418..2448    -  promoter       lac promoter: promoter for the E. coli lac operon
   2463..2484    -  protein_bind   CAP binding site: CAP binding activates transcription in the presence of cAMP. E. coli catabolite activator protein
   2497..2589    -  CDS            lacI (fragment): lac repressor; lacI; The lac repressor binds to the lac operator to inhibit transcription in E. coli. This inhibition can be relieved by adding lactose or isopropyl-β-D-thiogalactopyranoside (IPTG).
   2772..3360    -  rep_origin     ori: high-copy-number ColE1/pMB1/pBR322/pUC origin of replication
   3531..4391    -  CDS            AmpR: β-lactamase; bla; confers resistance to ampicillin, carbenicillin, and related antibiotics
   4392..4496    -  promoter       AmpR promoter: bla
   4591..4626    +  CDS            rop (fragment): Rop protein, which maintains plasmids at low copy number; rop
   4728..4778    +  misc_feature   bom (fragment): basis of mobility region from pBR322
   4778..5057    -  CDS            TcR (fragment): tetracycline efflux protein; tet; confers resistance to tetracycline
