[The description below was written by a language model from this plasmid's Addgene catalogue record and pLannotate feature annotations shown in this document.]
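Description:
pSP64-hKCNQ1 is an in vitro transcription plasmid built on the Promega pSP64 backbone and catalogued as a Xenopus oocyte expression vector. It carries the human KCNQ1 coding sequence (also known as Kv7.1 or KVLQT1), which encodes the pore-forming alpha subunit of a voltage-gated potassium channel. The roughly 2 kb insert was cloned between HindIII and BamHI sites and sits immediately downstream of a bacteriophage SP6 promoter. No eukaryotic promoter is annotated. Expression in oocytes therefore depends on SP6 RNA polymerase synthesising cRNA from the plasmid template in vitro, followed by injection of that RNA into the oocyte, where it is translated into functional channel subunits. No epitope tags or reporters appear in the record.

The plasmid is propagated in E. coli as a high-copy construct, using a ColE1/pUC-type origin of replication and ampicillin selection from the β-lactamase gene with its native promoter. The other annotated elements are backbone remnants with no evident role in the construct's use. They comprise a lac promoter, operator and CAP binding site with a short lacI fragment, plus fragments of rop, the bom region and the tetracycline resistance gene inherited from pBR322-type ancestry. The deposited sequence is 5,282 nt, a few bases shorter than the catalogue's stated total size.

The record's stated purpose is expression of the hKCNQ1 alpha subunit in Xenopus oocytes. The associated publication concerns coassembly of KVLQT1 with minK to form the cardiac slow delayed rectifier (IKs) potassium current. This suggests use in electrophysiological studies of the channel, alone or co-expressed with accessory subunits.
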