Addgene plasmid #53048: pSP64-hKCNQ1
Purpose: Expresses alpha subunit for hKCNQ1 channel in Xenopus oocytes
Depositing lab: Michael Sanguinetti. Depositing organization: University of Utah. Publication: Coassembly of K(V)LQT1 and minK (IsK) proteins to form cardiac I(Ks) potassium channel. Sanguinetti MC, Curran ME, Zou A, Shen J, Spector PS, Atkinson DL, Keating MT. Nature. 1996 Nov 7;384(6604):80-3. 10.1038/384080a0 PubMed 8900283.
Backbone
  Vector backbone: pSP64
  Backbone manufacturer: Promega
  Backbone size w/o insert (bp): 3000
  Total vector size (bp): 5289
  Vector type: Xenopus Oocyte Expression
Growth in bacteria
  Bacterial resistance: Ampicillin, 100 μg/mL
  Growth temperature: 37°C
  Growth strain: XL1 Blue
  Copy number: High Copy
Gene/Insert
  Gene/Insert name: Potassium voltage-gated channel subfamily KQT member 1 (alt name: Kv1.9; Kv7.1; KVLQT1; LQT1; LQT)
  Species: H. sapiens (human)
  Insert size (bp): 2031
  Entrez Gene: KCNQ1 (a.k.a. ATFB1, ATFB3, JLNS1, KCNA8, KCNA9, KVLQT1, Kv1.9, Kv7.1, LQT, LQT1, RWS, SQT2, WRS)
  Promoter: SP6
  Cloning method: Restriction Enzyme; 5′ cloning site HindIII (not destroyed); 3′ cloning site BamHI (unknown if destroyed)
  Sequencing primers: 5′ SP6
Terms and licenses: Academic/Nonprofit Terms; Industry Terms: Not Available to Industry
How to cite: pSP64-hKCNQ1 was a gift from Michael Sanguinetti (Addgene plasmid # 53048 ; http://n2t.net/addgene:53048 ; RRID:Addgene_53048)
