>Addgene plasmid #53048 | pSP64-hKCNQ1 | addgene partial sequence | sequence record 89478 | DSCP-F 5'-GAGCTCGCCCGGGGATC-3'
GGCCTTGCTGAGCCCCCAAGTGCAGGCTGTGCCAGACAGCATGGTCCATGGGGTATTGGGGCCTCTGAGA
GTGGGGCTCTTCTCTCTGGGCCTTTTAGGAGGTGGCCTCCTTCAGAGAGGGCCAGGTGGGGCCACTCTTG
GCCTCCCCTCTCACTCAGGCCCATCCCCCAGCCCCATCCCCTCCTCA
[555 nt withheld, positions 188-742]
